>Addgene plasmid #62710 | pAWV | depositor full sequence | sequence record 103265 | pAWV sequence 11299 bps
TTCTCATGTTTGACAGCTTATCATCGGTACCAATAAAAGAGCTTTATTTTCATGATCTGTGTGTTGGTTT
TTGTGTGCGGCGCGCGCGCCAGCTTGGCGTATAACTGCTAGTACGAAGTTCCTATACTTTCTAGAGAATA
GGAACTTCGCTAGAGCGGCCGCTCTAGAACTAGTGGATCATTAACGCTTACAATTTACGCCTTAAGATAC
ATTGATGAGTTTGGACAAACCACAACTAGAATGCAGTGAAAAAAATGCTTTATTTGTGAAATTTGTGATG
CTATTGCTTTATTTGTAACCATTATAAGCTGCAATAAACAAGTTAACAACAACAATTGCATTCATTTTAT
GTTTCAGGTTCAGGGGGAGGTGTGGGAGGTTTTTTAAAGCAAGTAAAACCTCTACAAATGTGGTATGGCT
GATTATGATCTAGAGTCGCGGCCGGCCGCTTTACTTGTACAAGAAAGCTGGGTCTAGATATCTCGAGTGC
GGCCAGATCTGGGCCATTTGTTCCATGTGAGTGCTAGTAACAGGCCTTGTGTCCTGTGTAGTTGTACCAG
CTTGTGTCAGTCAGTGGCCAAAACACAAGCTGGAGTACAACTACACAGCATACAGCCTTCAGCAAGCCTC
CAGGATCTGGGCCATTTGTTCCATGTGAGTGCTAGTAACAGGCCTTGTGTCCTGATGAACTTCAGTCAGC
TTGGTCAGTCAGTGGCCAAAACCAAGCTGACCCTGAAGTTCATCAGCATACAGCCTTCAGCAAGCCTCCA
GGATCCACTGGTCGACTCACTACCTCCCTTTAAACGATCGACGGCCACGAAGTGCTTAGCTTACTTGTAC
AGCTCGTCCATGCCGTACAGGAACAGGTGGTGGCGGCCCTCGGAGCGCTCGTACTGTTCCACGATGGTGT
AGTCCTCGTTGTGGGAGGTGATGTCCAGCTTGGTGTCCACGTAGTAGTAGCCGGGCAGTTGCACGGGCTT
CTTGGCCATGTAGATGGTCTTGAACTCCACCAGGTAGTGGCCGCCGTCCTTCAGCTTCAGGGCCTGGTGG
ATCTCGCCCTTCAGCACGCCGTCGCGGGGGTACAGGCGCTCGGTGGAGGCCTCCCAGCCCATGGTCTTCT
TCTGCATTACGGGGCCGTCGGGGGGGAAGTTGGTGCCGCGCATCTTCACCTTGTAGATCAGCGTGCCGTC
CTGCAGGGAGGAGTCCTGGGTCACGGTCACCAGACCGCCGTCCTCGAAGTTCATCACGCGCTCCCACTTG
AAGCCCTCGGGGAAGGACAGCTTCTTGTAATCGGGGATGTCGGCGGGGTGCTTCACGTACGCCTTGGAGC
CGTACATGAACTGGGGGGACAGGATGTCCCAGGCGAAGGGCAGGGGGCCGCCCTTGGTCACCTTCAGCTT
GGCGGTCTGGGTGCCCTCGTAGGGGCGGCCCTCGCCCTCGCCCTCGATCTCGAACTCGTGGCCGTTCATG
GAGCCCTCCATGCGCACCTTGAAGCGCATGAACTCTTTGATGACGGCCATGTTGTTGTCCTCGGAGGAGG
CGGTGCCGGAGCTGCCGCTGCCGGTGCTGCCGGTGCCATGCCCCAGGAACAGGTGGTGGCGGCCCTCGGA
GCGCTCGTACTGTTCCACGATGGTGTAGTCCTCGTTGTGGGAGGTGATGTCCAGCTTGGTGTCCACGTAG
TAGTAGCCGGGCAGTTGCACGGGCTTCTTGGCCATGTAGATGGTCTTGAACTCCACCAGGTAGTGGCCGC
CGTCCTTCAGCTTCAGGGCCTGGTGGATCTCGCCCTTCAGCACGCCGTCGCGGGGGTACAGGCGCTCGGT
GGAGGCCTCCCAGCCCATGGTCTTCTTCTGCATTACGGGGCCGTCGGGGGGGAAGTTGGTGCCGCGCATC
TTCACCTTGTAGATCAGCGTGCCGTCCTGCAGGGAGGAGTCCTGGGTCACGGTCACCAGACCGCCGTCCT
CGAAGTTCATCACGCGCTCCCACTTGAAGCCCTCGGGGAAGGACAGCTTCTTGTAATCGGGGATGTCGGC
GGGGTGCTTCACGTACGCCTTGGAGCCGTACATGAACTGGGGGGACAGGATGTCCCAGGCGAAGGGCAGG
GGGCCGCCCTTGGTCACCTTCAGCTTGGCGGTCTGGGTGCCCTCGTAGGGGCGGCCCTCGCCCTCGCCCT
CGATCTCGAACTCGTGGCCGTTCATGGAGCCCTCCATGCGCACCTTGAAGCGCATGAACTCTTTGATGAC
CTCCTCGCCCTTGCTCACCATGGTGGCGACCGGTGGATCCCAATTCTTTGCCAAAATGATGAGACAGCAC
AACAACCAGCACGTTGCCCAGGAGCTGTAGGAAAAAGAAGAAGGCATGAACATGGTTAGCAGAGGCTCTA
GAGCCGCCGGTCACACGCCAGAAGCCGAACCCCGCCCTGCCCCGTCCCCCCCGAAGGCAGCCGTCCCCCT
GCGGCAGCCCCGAGGCTGGAGATGGAGAAGGGGACGGCGGCGCGGCGACGCACGAAGGCCCTCCCCGCCC
ATTTCCTTCCTGCCGGCGCCGCACCGCTTCGCCCGCGCCCGCTAGAGGGGGTGCGGCGGCGCCTCCCAGA
TTTCGGCTCCGCCAGATTTGGGACAAAGGAAGTCCCTGCGCCCTCTCGCACGATTACCATAAAAGGCAAT
GGCTGCGGCTCGCCGCGCCTCGACAGCCGCCGGCGCTCCGGGGCCGCCGCGCCCCTCCCCCGAGCCCTCC
CCGGCCCGAGGCGGCCCCGCCCCGCCCGGCACCCCCACCTGCCGCCACCCCCCGCCCGGCACGGCGAGCC
CCGCGCCACGCCCCGCACGGAGCCCCGCACCCGAAGCCGGGCCGTGCTCAGCAACTCGGGGAGGGGGGTG
CAGGGGGGGGTTACAGCCCGACCGCCGCGCCCACACCCCCTGCTCACCCCCCCACGCACACACCCCGCAC
GCAGCCTTTGTTCCCCTCGCAGCCCCCCCGCACCGCGGGGCACCGCCCCCGGCCGCGCTCCCCTCGCGCA
CACGCGGAGCGCACAAAGCCCCGCGCCGCGCCCGCAGCGCTCACAGCCGCCGGGCAGCGCGGGCCGCACG
CGGCGCTCCCCACGCACACACACACGCACGCACCCCCCGAGCCGCTCCCCCCCGCACAAAGGGCCCTCCC
GGAGCCCTTTAAGGCTTTCACGCAGCCACAGAAAAGAAACGAGCCGTCATTAAACCAAGCGCTAATTACA
GCCCGGAGGAGAAGGGCCGTCCCGCCCGCTCACCTGTGGGAGTAACGCGGTCAGTCAGAGCCGGGGCGGG
CGGCGCGAGGCGGCGCGGAGCGGGGCACGGGGCGAAGGCAACGCAGCGACTCCCGCCCGCCGCGCGCTTC
GCTTTTTATAGGGCCGCCGCCGCCGCCGCCTCGCCATAAAAGGAAACTTTCGGAGCGCGCCGCTCTGATT
GGCTGCCGCCGCACCTCTCCGCCTCGCCCCGCCCCGCCCCTCGCCCCGCCCCGCCCCGCCTGGCGCGCGC
CCCCCCCCCCCCCGCCCCCATCGCTGCACAAAATAATTAAAAAATAAATAAATACAAAATTGGGGGTGGG
GAGGGGGGGGAGATGGGGAGAGTGAAGCAGAACGTGGGGCTCACCTCGACCCATGGTAATAGCGATGACT
AATACGTAGATGTACTGCCAAGTAGGAAAGTCCCATAAGGTCATGTACTGGGCATAATGCCAGGCGGGCC
ATTTACCGTCATTGACGTCAATAGGGGGCGTACTTGGCATATGATACACTTGATGTACTGCCAAGTGGGC
AGTTTACCGTAAATAGTCCACCCATTGACGTCAATGGAAAGTCCCTATTGGCGTTACTATGGGAACATAC
GTCATTATTGACGTCAATGGGCGGGGGTCGTTGGGCGGTCAGCCAGGCGGGCCATTTACCGTAAGTTATG
TAACGCGGAACTCCATATATGGGCTATGAACTAATGACCCCGTAATTGATTACTATTAATAACTAGTCAA
TAATCAATGTCGAGCGGCCGCTAGAATAACTTCGTATAGGATACTTTATACGAAGTTATCTCCTAGGCAA
TAACTTCGTATAGCATACATTATAGCAATTTATGCTAGAATTAAGAATTCCGCCCCTCTCCCTCCCCCCC
CCCTAACGTTACTGGCCGAAGCCGCTTGGAATAAGGCCGGTGTGCGTTTGTCTATATGTTATTTTCCACC
ATATTGCCGTCTTTTGGCAATGTGAGGGCCCGGAAACCTGGCCCTGTCTTCTTGACGAGCATTCCTAGGG
GTCTTTCCCCTCTCGCCAAAGGAATGCAAGGTCTGTTGAATGTCGTGAAGGAAGCAGTTCCTCTGGAAGC
TTCTTGAAGACAAACAACGTCTGTAGCGACCCTTTGCAGGCAGCGGAACCCCCCACCTGGCGACAGGTGC
CTCTGCGGCCAAAAGCCACGTGTATAAGATACACCTGCAAAGGCGGCACAACCCCAGTGCCACGTTGTGA
GTTGGATAGTTGTGGAAAGAGTCAAATGGCTCTCCTCAAGCGTATTCAACAAGGGGCTGAAGGATGCCCA
GAAGGTACCTCTAGTGGATCATTAACGCTTACAATTTACGCCTTAAGATACATTGATGAGTTTGGACAAA
CCACAACTAGAATGCAGTGAAAAAAATGCTTTATTTGTGAAATTTGTGATGCTATTGCTTTATTTGTAAC
CATTATAAGCTGCAATAAACAAGTTAACAACAACAATTGCATTCATTTTATGTTTCAGGTTCAGGGGGAG
GTGTGGGAGGTTTTTTAAAGCAAGTAAAACCTCTACAAATGTGGTATGGCTGATTATGATCTAGAGTCGC
GGCCGGCCGCTTTACTTGTACATTATATGCGTCTATTTATGTAGGATGAAAGGTAGTCTAGTACCTCCTG
TGATATTATCCCATTCCATGCGGGGTATCGTATGCTTCCTTCAGCACTACCCTTTAGCTGTTCTATATGC
TGCCACTCCTCAATTGGATTAGTCTCATCCTTCAATGCTATCATTTCCTTTGATATTGGATCATATGCAT
AGTACCGAGAAACTAGTGCGAAGTAGTGATCAGGTATTGCTGTTATCTGATGAGTATACGTTGTCCTGGC
CACGGCAGAAGCACGCTTATCGCTCCAATTTCCCACAACATTAGTCAACTCCGTTAGGCCCTTCATTGAC
AGAAATGAGGTCATCAAATGTCTTCCAATGTGAGATTTTGGGCCATTCTTTATAGCAAAGATTGGATAAG
GCGCATTTTTCTTCAAAGCCTTGTTGTACGATCTGACTAAGTTATCTTTTAATAATTGGTATTCCTGTTT
GTTGCTTGAAGAATTGCCGGTCCTATTTACTCGTTTTAGGACTGGTTCAGAATTCCTCAAAAATTCATCC
AAATATACAAGTGGATCGATCCTACCCCTTGCGCTAAAGAAGTATATGTGCCTACTAACGCTTGTCTTTG
TCTCTGTCACTAAACACTGGATTATTACTCCCAGATACTTATTTTGGACTAATTTAAATGATTTCGGATC
AACGTTCTTAATATCGCTGAATCTTCCACAATTGATGAAAGTAGCTAGGAAGAGGAATTGGTATAAAGTT
TTTGTTTTTGTAAATCTCGAGGTATACTCAAACGAATTTAGTATTTTCTCAGTGATCTCCCAGATGCTTT
CACCCTCACTTAGAAGTGCTTTAAGCATTTTTTTACTGTGGCTATTTCCCTTATCTGCTTCTTCCGATGA
TTCGAACTGTAATTGCAAACTACTTACAATATCAGTGATATCAGATTGATGTTTTTGTCCATTGTAAGGA
ATAATTGTAAATTCCCAAGCAGGAATTAATTTCTTTAATGAGGCTTCCAGAATTGTTGCTTTTTGCGTCT
TGTATTTAAACTGGAGTGATTTGTTGACAATATCGAAACTCAGCGAATTGCTTATGATAGTATTATAGCT
CATGAATGTGGCTCTCTTGATTGCTGTTCCGTTATGAGTAATCATCCAACATAAATAGGTTAGTTCAGCA
GCACATGATGCTATTTTTTCCCCTGAAGGTCTTTCAAACCTTTCCACAAACTGACGAACCAGGACCTTAG
GTGGTGTTTTACATAATATATCAAATTGACTCATCACCTTCCTCTTCTTCTTGGGAGCCATGGTGGCGAC
CGGTGGATCCCAATTCTTTGCCAAAATGATGAGACAGCACAACAACCAGCACGTTGCCCAGGAGCTGTAG
GAAAAAGAAGAAGGCATGAACATGGTTAGCAGAGGCTCTAGAGCCGCCGGTCACACGCCAGAAGCCGAAC
CCCGCCCTGCCCCGTCCCCCCCGAAGGCAGCCGTCCCCCTGCGGCAGCCCCGAGGCTGGAGATGGAGAAG
GGGACGGCGGCGCGGCGACGCACGAAGGCCCTCCCCGCCCATTTCCTTCCTGCCGGCGCCGCACCGCTTC
GCCCGCGCCCGCTAGAGGGGGTGCGGCGGCGCCTCCCAGATTTCGGCTCCGCCAGATTTGGGACAAAGGA
AGTCCCTGCGCCCTCTCGCACGATTACCATAAAAGGCAATGGCTGCGGCTCGCCGCGCCTCGACAGCCGC
CGGCGCTCCGGGGCCGCCGCGCCCCTCCCCCGAGCCCTCCCCGGCCCGAGGCGGCCCCGCCCCGCCCGGC
ACCCCCACCTGCCGCCACCCCCCGCCCGGCACGGCGAGCCCCGCGCCACGCCCCGCACGGAGCCCCGCAC
CCGAAGCCGGGCCGTGCTCAGCAACTCGGGGAGGGGGGTGCAGGGGGGGGTTACAGCCCGACCGCCGCGC
CCACACCCCCTGCTCACCCCCCCACGCACACACCCCGCACGCAGCCTTTGTTCCCCTCGCAGCCCCCCCG
CACCGCGGGGCACCGCCCCCGGCCGCGCTCCCCTCGCGCACACGCGGAGCGCACAAAGCCCCGCGCCGCG
CCCGCAGCGCTCACAGCCGCCGGGCAGCGCGGGCCGCACGCGGCGCTCCCCACGCACACACACACGCACG
CACCCCCCGAGCCGCTCCCCCCCGCACAAAGGGCCCTCCCGGAGCCCTTTAAGGCTTTCACGCAGCCACA
GAAAAGAAACGAGCCGTCATTAAACCAAGCGCTAATTACAGCCCGGAGGAGAAGGGCCGTCCCGCCCGCT
CACCTGTGGGAGTAACGCGGTCAGTCAGAGCCGGGGCGGGCGGCGCGAGGCGGCGCGGAGCGGGGCACGG
GGCGAAGGCAACGCAGCGACTCCCGCCCGCCGCGCGCTTCGCTTTTTATAGGGCCGCCGCCGCCGCCGCC
TCGCCATAAAAGGAAACTTTCGGAGCGCGCCGCTCTGATTGGCTGCCGCCGCACCTCTCCGCCTCGCCCC
GCCCCGCCCCTCGCCCCGCCCCGCCCCGCCTGGCGCGCGCCCCCCCCCCCCCCGCCCCCATCGCTGCACA
AAATAATTAAAAAATAAATAAATACAAAATTGGGGGTGGGGAGGGGGGGGAGATGGGGAGAGTGAAGCAG
AACGTGGGGCTCACCTCGACCCATGGTAATAGCGATGACTAATACGTAGATGTACTGCCAAGTAGGAAAG
TCCCATAAGGTCATGTACTGGGCATAATGCCAGGCGGGCCATTTACCGTCATTGACGTCAATAGGGGGCG
TACTTGGCATATGATACACTTGATGTACTGCCAAGTGGGCAGTTTACCGTAAATAGTCCACCCATTGACG
TCAATGGAAAGTCCCTATTGGCGTTACTATGGGAACATACGTCATTATTGACGTCAATGGGCGGGGGTCG
TTGGGCGGTCAGCCAGGCGGGCCATTTACCGTAAGTTATGTAACGCGGAACTCCATATATGGGCTATGAA
CTAATGACCCCGTAATTGATTACTATTAATAACTAGAGGCCGACGCGCTGGGCTACGTCTTGCTGGCGTT
CGCGACGCGAGGCTGGATGGCCTTCCCCATTATGATTCTTCTCGCTTCCGGCGGCATCGGGATGCCCGCG
TTGCAGGCCATGCTGTCCAGGCAGGTAGATGACGACCATCAGGGACAGCTTCAAGGATCGCTCGCGGCTC
TTACCAGCCTAACTTCGATCACTGGACCGCTGATCGTCACGGCGATTTATGCCGCCTCGGCGAGCACATG
GAACGGGTTGGCATGGATTGTAGGCGCCGCCCTATACCTTGTCTGCCTCCCCGCGTTGCGTCGCGGTGCA
TGGAGCCGGGCCACCTCGACCTGAATGGAAGCCGGCGGCACCTCGCTAACGGATTCACCACTCCAAGAAT
TGGAGCCAATCAATTCTTGCGGAGAACTGTGAATGCGCAAACCAACCCTTGGCAGAACATATCCATCGCG
TCCGCCATCTCCAGCAGCCGCACGCGGCGCATCTCGGGCAGCGTTGGGTCCTGGCCACGGGTGCGCATGA
TCGTGCTCCTGTCGTTGAGGACCCGGCTAGGCTGGCGGGGTTGCCTTACTGGTTAGCAGAATGAATCACC
GATACGCGAGCGAACGTGAAGCGACTGCTGCTGCAAAACGTCTGCGACCTGAGCAACAACATGAATGGTC
TTCGGTTTCCGTGTTTCGTAAAGTCTGGAAACGCGGAAGTCAGCGCCCTGCACCATTATGTTCCGGATCT
GCATCGCAGGATGCTGCTGGCTACCCTGTGGAACACCTACATCTGTATTAACGAAGCGCTGGCATTGACC
CTGAGTGATTTTTCTCTGGTCCCGCCGCATCCATACCGCCAGTTGTTTACCCTCACAACGTTCCAGTAAC
CGGGCATGTTCATCATCAGTAACCCGTATCGTGAGCATCCTCTCTCGTTTCATCGGTATCATTACCCCCA
TGAACAGAAATCCCCCTTACACGGAGGCATCAGTGACCAAACAGGAAAAAACCGCCCTTAACATGGCCCG
CTTTATCAGAAGCCAGACATTAACGCTTCTGGAGAAACTCAACGAGCTGGACGCGGATGAACAGGCAGAC
ATCTGTGAATCGCTTCACGACCACGCTGATGAGCTTTACCGCAGCTGCCTCGCGCGTTTCGGTGATGACG
GTGAAAACCTCTGACACATGCAGCTCCCGGAGACGGTCACAGCTTGTCTGTAAGCGGATGCCGGGAGCAG
ACAAGCCCGTCAGGGCGCGTCAGCGGGTGTTGGCGGGTGTCGGGGCGCAGCCATGACCCAGTCACGTAGC
GATAGCGGAGTGTATACTGGCTTAACTATGCGGCATCAGAGCAGATTGTACTGAGAGTGCACCATATGCG
GTGTGAAATACCGCACAGATGCGTAAGGAGAAAATACCGCATCAGGCGCTCTTCCGCTTCCTCGCTCACT
GACTCGCTGCGCTCGGTCGTTCGGCTGCGGCGAGCGGTATCAGCTCACTCAAAGGCGGTAATACGGTTAT
CCACAGAATCAGGGGATAACGCAGGAAAGAACATGTGAGCAAAAGGCCAGCAAAAGGCCAGGAACCGTAA
AAAGGCCGCGTTGCTGGCGTTTTTCCATAGGCTCCGCCCCCCTGACGAGCATCACAAAAATCGACGCTCA
AGTCAGAGGTGGCGAAACCCGACAGGACTATAAAGATACCAGGCGTTTCCCCCTGGAAGCTCCCTCGTGC
GCTCTCCTGTTCCGACCCTGCCGCTTACCGGATACCTGTCCGCCTTTCTCCCTTCGGGAAGCGTGGCGCT
TTCTCATAGCTCACGCTGTAGGTATCTCAGTTCGGTGTAGGTCGTTCGCTCCAAGCTGGGCTGTGTGCAC
GAACCCCCCGTTCAGCCCGACCGCTGCGCCTTATCCGGTAACTATCGTCTTGAGTCCAACCCGGTAAGAC
ACGACTTATCGCCACTGGCAGCAGCCACTGGTAACAGGATTAGCAGAGCGAGGTATGTAGGCGGTGCTAC
AGAGTTCTTGAAGTGGTGGCCTAACTACGGCTACACTAGAAGGACAGTATTTGGTATCTGCGCTCTGCTG
AAGCCAGTTACCTTCGGAAAAAGAGTTGGTAGCTCTTGATCCGGCAAACAAACCACCGCTGGTAGCGGTG
GTTTTTTTGTTTGCAAGCAGCAGATTACGCGCAGAAAAAAAGGATCTCAAGAAGATCCTTTGATCTTTTC
TACGGGGTCTGACGCTCAGTGGAACGAAAACTCACGTTAAGGGATTTTGGTCATGAGATTATCAAAAAGG
ATCTTCACCTAGATCCTTTTAAATTAAAAATGAAGTTTTAAATCAATCTAAAGTATATATGAGTAAACTT
GGTCTGACAGTTACCAATGCTTAATCAGTGAGGCACCTATCTCAGCGATCTGTCTATTTCGTTCATCCAT
AGTTGCCTGACTCCCCGTCGTGTAGATAACTACGATACGGGAGGGCTTACCATCTGGCCCCAGTGCTGCA
ATGATACCGCGAGACCCACGCTCACCGGCTCCAGATTTATCAGCAATAAACCAGCCAGCCGGAAGGGCCG
AGCGCAGAAGTGGTCCTGCAACTTTATCCGCCTCCATCCAGTCTATTAATTGTTGCCGGGAAGCTAGAGT
AAGTAGTTCGCCAGTTAATAGTTTGCGCAACGTTGTTGCCATTGCTGCAGGCATCGTGGTGTCACGCTCG
TCGTTTGGTATGGCTTCATTCAGCTCCGGTTCCCAACGATCAAGGCGAGTTACATGATCCCCCATGTTGT
GCAAAAAAGCGGTTAGCTCCTTCGGTCCTCCGATCGTTGTCAGAAGTAAGTTGGCCGCAGTGTTATCACT
CATGGTTATGGCAGCACTGCATAATTCTCTTACTGTCATGCCATCCGTAAGATGCTTTTCTGTGACTGGT
GAGTACTCAACCAAGTCATTCTGAGAATAGTGTATGCGGCGACCGAGTTGCTCTTGCCCGGCGTCAACAC
GGGATAATACCGCGCCACATAGCAGAACTTTAAAAGTGCTCATCATTGGAAAACGTTCTTCGGGGCGAAA
ACTCTCAAGGATCTTACCGCTGTTGAGATCCAGTTCGATGTAACCCACTCGTGCACCCAACTGATCTTCA
GCATCTTTTACTTTCACCAGCGTTTCTGGGTGAGCAAAAACAGGAAGGCAAAATGCCGCAAAAAAGGGAA
TAAGGGCGACACGGAAATGTTGAATACTCATACTCTTCCTTTTTCAATATTATTGAAGCATTTATCAGGG
TTATTGTCTCATGAGCGGATACATATTTGAATGTATTTAGAAAAATAAACAAATAGGGGTTCCGCGCACA
TTTCCCCGAAAAGTGCCACCTGACGTCTAAGAAACCATTATTATCATGACATTAACCTATAAAAATAGGC
GTATCACGAGGCCCTTTCGTCTTCAAGAA
Features (pLannotate 1.2.2; 31 found; start..end, strand, type, name):
    115..148     -  protein_bind   FRT (minimal): supports FLP-mediated excision but not integration (Turan and Bode, 2011) FLP recombinase from the Saccharomyces cerevisiae 2μ plasmid
    155..179     +  misc_feature   MCS (fragment): pBluescript multiple cloning site
    203..324     -  polyA_signal   SV40 poly(A) signal: SV40 polyadenylation signal
    347..430     -  CDS            large T antigen (fragment): large T antigen from SV40 (simian virus 40)
    455..473     +  protein_bind   attB2 (fragment): mutant version of attB; recombination site for the Gateway® BP reaction BP Clonase™
    502..543     -  ncRNA          3' miR-155: sequence downstream of the precursor of mouse miR-155 microRNA (Uva et al., 2013) miRNA
    584..605     +  CDS            VN155(I152L) (fragment): improved N-terminal fragment of mVenus for use in bimolecular fluorescence complementation (BiFC) (Kodama and Hu, 2010)
    607..633     -  ncRNA          5' miR-155: sequence upstream of the precursor of mouse miR-155 microRNA (Uva et al., 2013) miRNA
    640..681     -  ncRNA          3' miR-155: sequence downstream of the precursor of mouse miR-155 microRNA (Uva et al., 2013) miRNA
    723..748     +  CDS            moxGFP (fragment): monomeric GFP variant optimized for use in oxidizing environments such as the secretory pathway (Costantini et al., 2015)
    745..771     -  ncRNA          5' miR-155: sequence upstream of the precursor of mouse miR-155 microRNA (Uva et al., 2013) miRNA
    834..2261    -  CDS            tdTomato: tdTomato is a basic (constitutively fluorescent) orange fluorescent protein published in 2004, derived from Discosoma sp.. It is reported to be a somewhat slowly-maturing tandem dimer with low acid sensitivity.
   2335..3343    -  intron         chimeric intron: chimera between introns from chicken β-actin and rabbit β-globin
   3344..3619    -  promoter       chicken β-actin promoter: No description available
   3622..4001    -  enhancer       CMV enhancer: human cytomegalovirus immediate early enhancer
   4016..4049    +  protein_bind   lox2272: Cre-mediated recombination occurs in the 8-bp core sequence (GGATACTT). lox2272 sites are compatible with each other, but incompatible with loxP or loxN sites (Lee and Saito, 1988). Cre recombinase
   4060..4093    +  protein_bind   loxJTZ17: Right element (RE) mutant of loxP (Araki et al., 2010). Cre-mediated recombination occurs in the 8-bp core sequence (GCATACAT). Cre recombinase
   4113..4559    +  misc_feature   IRES (fragment): internal ribosome entry site (IRES) of the encephalomyocarditis virus (EMCV)
   4594..4715    -  polyA_signal   SV40 poly(A) signal: SV40 polyadenylation signal
   4738..4821    -  CDS            large T antigen (fragment): large T antigen from SV40 (simian virus 40)
   4853..6151    -  CDS            FLPe: nuclear-targeted site-specific recombinase FLPe is a fusion between the SV40 nuclear localization signal and a thermostable version of the Saccharomyces cerevisiae site-specific recombinase FLP. Recombination occurs at FRT sequences.
   6225..7233    -  intron         chimeric intron: chimera between introns from chicken β-actin and rabbit β-globin
   7234..7509    -  promoter       chicken β-actin promoter: No description available
   7512..7876    -  enhancer       CMV enhancer: human cytomegalovirus immediate early enhancer
   7878..8214    +  CDS            TcR (fragment): tetracycline efflux protein; tet; confers resistance to tetracycline
   8456..8836    -  CDS            YPB1_ECOLX: Protein predicted: Swiss-Prot protein existence level 4. From Escherichia coli.
   8853..9044    +  CDS            rop: Rop protein, which maintains plasmids at low copy number; rop
   9146..9286    +  misc_feature   bom: basis of mobility region from pBR322
   9472..10060   -  rep_origin     ori: high-copy-number ColE1/pMB1/pBR322/pUC origin of replication
  10231..11091   -  CDS            AmpR: β-lactamase; bla; confers resistance to ampicillin, carbenicillin, and related antibiotics
  11092..11196   -  promoter       AmpR promoter: bla
