[The description below was written by a language model from this plasmid's Addgene catalogue record and pLannotate feature annotations shown in this document.]
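Description:
pAWV is an 11.3 kb mammalian expression/RNAi donor plasmid built on pBR322, intended for knocking an artificial microRNA cassette against eGFP into a pre-installed genomic landing pad. In bacteria it is maintained by the pBR322-type ColE1/pMB1 origin together with the rop gene and bom region, consistent with its listed low copy number, and it is selected with ampicillin through the bla gene. Only a fragment of the tetracycline resistance gene remains.

The payload is a CAG-driven unit (CMV enhancer, chicken β-actin promoter and chimeric intron) expressing tdTomato. Downstream of tdTomato lie two tandem artificial miRNAs, amiR-eGFP123 and amiR-eGFP419, each embedded between mouse miR-155 5' and 3' flanking sequences, and the unit ends with an SV40 polyadenylation signal. The short "Venus/GFP" hits in the annotation correspond to the GFP-targeting stem sequences, not to fluorescent protein coding regions. In this arrangement the red reporter and the knockdown hairpins appear to be produced from one transcript, so tdTomato fluorescence would mark cells expressing the amiRNAs.

Next to this cassette are a lox2272 site and the right-element mutant loxJTZ17, the heterologous, mutually incompatible lox sites that allow Cre-mediated exchange or insertion at a matching landing pad. A minimal FRT site sits at the far end of the cassette. A second CAG promoter drives nuclear-targeted FLPe with its own SV40 poly(A). FLPe probably removes unwanted vector sequence through FRT recombination after integration, although the record does not spell this out. An EMCV IRES fragment is also annotated near the lox sites, but its role is not stated. The associated work compared artificial miRNA architectures for knockdown efficiency in mice.
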