Addgene plasmid #62710: pAWV
Purpose: Donor vector for amiR-eGFP knock-in via landing pad
Depositing lab: Masato Ohtsuka. Publication: Assessment of Artificial MiRNA Architectures for Higher Knockdown Efficiencies without the Undesired Effects in Mice. Miura H, Inoko H, Tanaka M, Nakaoka H, Kimura M, Gurumurthy CB, Sato M, Ohtsuka M. PLoS One. 2015 Aug 18;10(8):e0135919. doi: 10.1371/journal.pone.0135919. eCollection 2015. PubMed 26285215.
Backbone
  Vector backbone: pBR322
  Total vector size (bp): 11299
  Vector type: Mammalian Expression, RNAi
Growth in bacteria
  Bacterial resistance: Ampicillin, 100 μg/mL
  Growth temperature: 37°C
  Growth strain: DH5alpha
  Copy number: Low Copy
Gene/Insert
  Gene/Insert name: tdTomato/amiR-eGFP123/amiR-eGFP419/FLPe
  gRNA/shRNA sequence: ATGAACTTCAGGGTCAGCTTG/TGTAGTTGTACTCCAGCTTGT
Terms and licenses: Academic/Nonprofit Terms; Industry Terms: Not Available to Industry
How to cite: pAWV was a gift from Masato Ohtsuka (Addgene plasmid # 62710 ; http://n2t.net/addgene:62710 ; RRID:Addgene_62710)
