>Addgene plasmid #62710 | pAWV | addgene partial sequence | sequence record 115920 | tdTomato-Fwd 5'-ctgttcctgtacggcatgg-3'
AAGGGAGGTAGTGAGTCGACCAGTGGATCCTGGAGGCTTGCTGAAGGCTGTATGCTGATGAACTTCAGGG
TCAGCTTGGTTTTGGCCACTGACTGACCAAGCTGACTGAAGTTCATCAGGACACAAGGCCTGTTACTAGC
ACTCACATGGAACAAATGGCCCAGATCCTGGAGGCTTGCTGAAGGCTGTATGCTGTGTAGTTGTACTCCA
GCTTGTGTTTTGGCCACTGACTGACACAAGCTGGTACAACTACACAGGACACAAGGCCTGTTACTAGCAC
TCACATGGAACAAATGGCCCAGATCTGGCCGCACTCGAGATATCTAGACCCAGCTTTCTTGTACAAGTAA
AGCGGCCGGCCGCGACTCTAGATCATAATCAGCCATACCACATTTGTAGAGGTTTTACTTGCTTTAAAAA
ACCTCCCACACCTCCCCCTGAACCTGAAACATAAAATGAATGCAATTGTTGTTGTTAACTTGTTTATTGC
AGCTTATAATGGTTACAAATAAAGCAATAGCATCACAAAT
